>Addgene plasmid #127226 | pMOD_C'0000a | addgene full sequence | sequence record 254363 | Addgene NGS Result
TTTTGCTGGCCTTTTGCTCACATGTTCTTTCCTGCGTTATCCCCTGATTCTGTGGATAACCGTATTACCG
CCTTTGAGTGAGCTGATACCGCTCGCCGCAGCCGAACGACCGAGCGCAGCGAGTCAGTGAGCGAGGAAGC
GGAAGAGCGCCCACCTGCAACGCCGGGGCGCGCCGATATCGAGCTCTCCCACTAGCAGGTGATGAAAAGC
CTTAGGGTCAGGTGGCACTTTTCGGGGAAATGTGCGATGAACCCCTATTTGTTTATTTTTCTAAATACAT
TCAAATATGTATCCGCTAATGAGACAATAACCCTGATAAATGCTTCAATTATATTGAAAAAGGAAGAGTA
TGAGTATCCAACATTTCCGTGTCGCCCTTATTCCCTTTTTTGCGGCCTTCTGCCTTCCTGTTTTTGCTCA
CCCAGAAACGCTGGTGAAAGTAAAAGATGCTGAAGATCAGTTGGGTGCCCGAGTGGGTTACATTGAACTG
GATCTCAACAGCGGCAAAATCTTAGAGAGTTTTCGCCCCGAAGAACGCTTCCCAATGATGAGCACTTTCA
AAGTTCTGCTATGTGGCGCGGTGTTATCCCGTATTGATGCTGGGCAAGAGCAACTCGGTCGCCGCATACA
CTATTCTCAGAATGACTTGGTTGAGTATTCACCAGTCACAGAAAAGCATCTTACGGATGGCATGACAGTA
AGAGAATTATGTAGTGCTGCCATAACCATGAGTGATAACACTGCGGCCAACTTACTTCTGACAACGATTG
GAGGACCGAAGGAGCTAACCGCTTTTTTGCACAACATGGGGGATCATGTAACTCGCCTTGATCGTTGGGA
ACCGGAGCTGAATGAAGCCATACCAAACGACGAGCGTGACACCACGATGCCTGTAGCAATGGCAACAACT
CTCCGCAAACTATTAACTGGCGAACTACTTACTCTTGCTTCACGCCAGCAACTCATTGACTGGATGGAGG
CGGACAAAGTTGCAGGACCACTTCTGCGCTCGGCACTTCCGGCTGGCTGGTTTATTGCTGATAAATCTGG
AGCCGGTGAGCGTGGGTCTCGCGGTATCATTGCAGCACTGGGGCCAGATGGTAAGCCCTCCCGTATCGTA
GTTATCTACACGACGGGGAGTCAGGCAACTATGGATGAACGAAATAGACAGATCGCTGAGATAGGTGCCT
CACTGATTAAGCATTGGTAACTGTCAGACGAAGGGAAATAAATAGTAGCCCGCCTGATGTGCGGGCTTTT
TTTTGGTGGTGGTTACCAGTGTCGCTTAGCTACCGTAGGTCCTCTTAGGCGGTCCGATTAGCGACATAGT
CATCAATGCCTTGACGGCAAAATCCCTTAACGTGAGTTTTCGTTCCACTGAGCGTCAGACCCCGTAGAAA
AGATCAAAGGATCTTCTTGAGATCCTTTTTTTCTGCGCGTAATCTGCTGCTTGCAAACAAAAAAACCACC
GCTACCAGCGGTGGTTTGTTTGCCGGATCAAGAGCTACTAACTCTTTTTCCGAAGGTAACTGGCTTCAGC
AGAGCGCAGATACCAAATACTGTTCTTCTAGTGTAGCCGTAGTTAGGCCACCACTTCAAGAACTCTGTAG
CACCGCCTACATACCTCGCTCTGCTAATCCTGTTACCAGTGGCTGCTGCCAGTGGCGATAAGTCGTGTCT
TACCGGGTTGGACTCAAGACGATAGTTACCGGATAAGGCGCAGCGGTCGGGCTGAACGGGGGGTTCGTGC
TCACAGCCCAGCTTGGAGCGAACGACCTACACCGAACTGAGATACCTACAGCGTGAGCTATGAGAAAGCG
CCACGCTTCCCGAAGGGAGAAAGGCGGACAGGTATCCGGTAAGCGGCAGGGTCGGAACAGGAGAGCGCAC
GAGGGAGCTTCCAGGGGGAAACGCCTGGTATCTTTATAGTCCTGTCGGGTTTCGCCACCTCTGACTTGAG
CGTCGATTTTTGTGATGCTCGTCAGGGGGGCGGAGCCTATGGAAAAACGCCAGCAACGCGGCCTTTTTAC
GGTTCCTGGCC
Features (pLannotate 1.2.2; 4 found; start..end, strand, type, name):
     12..145     +  rep_origin     RSF ori (fragment): Plasmids containing the RSF 1030 origin of replication can be propagated in E. coli cells that contain additional plasmids with compatible origins.
    249..349     +  promoter       AmpR promoter: bla
    350..1210    +  CDS            AmpR: β-lactamase; bla; confers resistance to ampicillin, carbenicillin, and related antibiotics
   1417..2005    +  rep_origin     ori: high-copy-number ColE1/pMB1/pBR322/pUC origin of replication
