[The description below was written by a language model from this plasmid's Addgene catalogue record and pLannotate feature annotations shown in this document.]
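Description:
pMOD_C'0000a is an empty module backbone for Golden Gate cloning, derived from the pMOD_A0000 vector and designed to be compatible with an established modular plant genome-engineering toolkit. It is catalogued as a plant expression vector, but it carries no insert. It serves as a small entry or placeholder plasmid into which a user's own cassette can be cloned, or which can fill a module position when several modules are combined in a multi-part assembly. The name suggests a variant of the "C" module position, although the record does not explain the naming convention. It also does not list the type IIS restriction sites or the overhangs that define the assembly junctions.

The sequenced plasmid is about 2 kb, and its annotation shows only bacterial maintenance elements. A high-copy ColE1/pUC-type origin supports replication in E. coli. A β-lactamase gene driven by its native bla promoter confers resistance to ampicillin and related antibiotics. A short stretch is annotated as a fragment of the RSF1030 origin; because it is only a partial match, it may simply reflect homology to related origin sequence rather than a functional second replicon. No plant promoter, terminator, reporter, selectable marker for plants or T-DNA border is annotated, so any plant-active components would have to come from inserted sequences and from the destination vector used in the final assembly. The plasmid was deposited in connection with work on plant gene editing through de novo induction of meristems, where such modules are used to build multi-component expression constructs.
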