Addgene plasmid #127226: pMOD_C'0000a
Purpose: (Empty Backbone) Empty Backbone for golden gate cloning compatible with Cermak., et al Toolkit.
Depositing lab: Daniel Voytas. Depositing organization: University of Minnesota. Publication: Plant gene editing through de novo induction of meristems. Maher MF, Nasti RA, Vollbrecht M, Starker CG, Clark MD, Voytas DF. Nat Biotechnol. 2019 Dec 16. pii: 10.1038/s41587-019-0337-2. doi: 10.1038/s41587-019-0337-2. PubMed 31844292.
Backbone
  Vector backbone: pMOD_A0000
  Backbone manufacturer: Voytas Lab
  Vector type: Plant Expression
Growth in bacteria
  Bacterial resistance: Ampicillin, 100 μg/mL
  Growth temperature: 37°C
  Growth strain: DH5alpha
  Copy number: High Copy
Gene/Insert
  Gene/Insert name: None
Terms and licenses: Academic/Nonprofit Terms; Industry Terms: Not Available to Industry
How to cite: pMOD_C'0000a was a gift from Daniel Voytas (Addgene plasmid # 127226 ; http://n2t.net/addgene:127226 ; RRID:Addgene_127226)
